Addgene plasmid #58772: pX330A_D10A-1x2
Purpose: Expresses Cas9 nickase and gRNA
Depositing lab: Takashi Yamamoto. Depositing organization: Hiroshima University. Publication: Multiplex genome engineering in human cells using all-in-one CRISPR/Cas9 vector system. Sakuma T, Nishikawa A, Kume S, Chayama K, Yamamoto T. Sci Rep. 2014 Jun 23;4:5400. doi: 10.1038/srep05400. PubMed 24954249.
Backbone
  Vector backbone: pUC ori vector
  Vector type: Mammalian Expression, CRISPR
Growth in bacteria
  Bacterial resistance: Ampicillin, 100 μg/mL
  Growth temperature: 37°C
  Growth strain: Stbl3
  Copy number: High Copy
Gene/Insert
  Gene/Insert name: humanized S. pyogenes Cas9 (D10A) nickase (alt names: SpCas9n (D10A); hSpCas9n (D10A))
  Species: S. pyogenes
  Insert size (bp): 4272
  Mutation: D10A nickase-converting mutation
  Promoter: CBh
  Tag / fusion protein: 3xFLAG (N terminal on insert)
  Cloning method: Unknown
  Sequencing primers: 5′ attacctggagcacctgcctg
Resource information
  A portion of this plasmid was derived from a plasmid made by: Feng Zhang
Terms and licenses: Academic/Nonprofit Terms; Industry Terms: Not Available to Industry
How to cite: pX330A_D10A-1x2 was a gift from Takashi Yamamoto (Addgene plasmid # 58772 ; http://n2t.net/addgene:58772 ; RRID:Addgene_58772)
