[The description below was written by a language model from this plasmid's Addgene catalogue record and pLannotate feature annotations shown in this document.]
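Description:
pX330A_D10A-1x2 is a mammalian expression CRISPR plasmid, partly derived from the pX330 design, that carries both a Cas9 nickase and a guide RNA cassette on a single high-copy pUC-origin backbone. It is propagated in E. coli under ampicillin selection (AmpR with its bla promoter). An M13/f1-type phage origin and a single AAV2 ITR remnant are also annotated. With only one ITR annotated, the plasmid does not appear to be set up as an AAV packaging vector.

The main payload is a human codon-optimised Streptococcus pyogenes Cas9 carrying the D10A mutation, which inactivates the RuvC domain so that the enzyme cuts only one DNA strand. The annotation tool splits this reading frame into a "dCas9(N)" and a "Cas9(C)" segment, but the two are contiguous and together correspond to the nickase described in the catalogue. Expression is driven by the CBh promoter, seen in the table as a CMV enhancer, chicken β-actin promoter and hybrid intron. The protein has an N-terminal 3xFLAG tag according to the record, a C-terminal nucleoplasmin NLS, and a bGH polyadenylation signal.

A human U6 Pol III promoter followed by the S. pyogenes gRNA scaffold provides the guide expression unit. Downstream lie a partial second scaffold and a lacZα/lac promoter segment with T7 and T3 promoters and MCS remnants. This region looks like a placeholder for adding another guide cassette, although the record does not state its function. The associated publication describes an all-in-one system for multiplex genome engineering in human cells, which fits the use of paired guides with a nickase to make offset nicks.
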