Features (pLannotate 1.2.2; 26 found; start..end, strand, type, name):
      8..293     +  enhancer       CMV enhancer: human cytomegalovirus immediate early enhancer; contains an 18-bp deletion relative to the standard CMV enhancer
    295..572     +  promoter       chicken β-actin promoter: No description available
    573..801     +  intron         hybrid intron: hybrid between chicken β-actin (CBA) and minute virus of mice (MMV) introns (Gray et al., 2011)
    939..2540    +  CDS            dCas9(N): N-terminal portion of catalytically inactive Streptococcus pyogenes dCas9 carrying the D10A mutation (Zetsche et al., 2015)
   2541..5039    +  CDS            Cas9(C): C-terminal portion of Streptococcus pyogenes Cas9 (Zetsche et al., 2015)
   5040..5087    +  CDS            nucleoplasmin NLS: bipartite nuclear localization signal from nucleoplasmin
   5121..5232    +  polyA_signal   bGH poly(A) signal: bovine growth hormone polyadenylation signal
   5337..5477    +  repeat_region  AAV2 ITR: inverted terminal repeat of adeno-associated virus serotype 2 inverted
   5482..5533    -  misc_feature   bom (fragment): basis of mobility region from pBR322
   5552..5932    +  rep_origin     M13 ori (sequence partly withheld): M13 bacteriophage origin of replication; arrow indicates direction of (+) strand synthesis
   6008..6057    -  misc_feature   bom (fragment): basis of mobility region from pBR322
   6159..6194    -  CDS            rop (fragment): Rop protein, which maintains plasmids at low copy number; rop
   6289..6393    +  promoter       AmpR promoter: bla
   6394..7254    +  CDS            AmpR: β-lactamase; bla; confers resistance to ampicillin, carbenicillin, and related antibiotics
   7425..8013    +  rep_origin     ori: high-copy-number ColE1/pMB1/pBR322/pUC origin of replication
   8075..8315    +  promoter       U6 promoter: RNA polymerase III promoter for human U6 snRNA
   8342..8417    +  misc_RNA       gRNA scaffold: guide RNA scaffold for the Streptococcus pyogenes CRISPR/Cas9 system
   8424..8467    +  misc_RNA       gRNA scaffold (fragment): guide RNA scaffold for the Streptococcus pyogenes CRISPR/Cas9 system
   8513..8531    -  rep_origin     f1 ori (fragment): f1 bacteriophage origin of replication; arrow indicates direction of (+) strand synthesis
   8536..8691    -  CDS            lacZα (fragment): LacZα fragment of β-galactosidase; lacZ fragment
   8699..8717    +  promoter       T7 promoter: promoter for bacteriophage T7 RNA polymerase
   8726..8749    -  misc_feature   MCS (fragment): pBluescript multiple cloning site
   8765..8783    -  promoter       T3 promoter: promoter for bacteriophage T3 RNA polymerase
   8828..8844    -  protein_bind   lac operator: The lac repressor binds to the lac operator to inhibit transcription in E. coli. This inhibition can be relieved by adding lactose or isopropyl-β-D-thiogalactopyranoside (IPTG). lac repressor encoded by lacI
   8852..8882    -  promoter       lac promoter: promoter for the E. coli lac operon
   8897..8918    -  protein_bind   CAP binding site: CAP binding activates transcription in the presence of cAMP. E. coli catabolite activator protein
>Addgene plasmid #58772 | pX330A_D10A-1x2 | depositor full sequence | sequence record 91082 | pX330A_D10A-1x2 sequence 8964 bps
AGGTACCCGTTACATAACTTACGGTAAATGGCCCGCCTGGCTGACCGCCCAACGACCCCCGCCCATTGAC
GTCAATAGTAACGCCAATAGGGACTTTCCATTGACGTCAATGGGTGGAGTATTTACGGTAAACTGCCCAC
TTGGCAGTACATCAAGTGTATCATATGCCAAGTACGCCCCCTATTGACGTCAATGACGGTAAATGGCCCG
CCTGGCATTGTGCCCAGTACATGACCTTATGGGACTTTCCTACTTGGCAGTACATCTACGTATTAGTCAT
CGCTATTACCATGGTCGAGGTGAGCCCCACGTTCTGCTTCACTCTCCCCATCTCCCCCCCCTCCCCACCC
CCAATTTTGTATTTATTTATTTTTTAATTATTTTGTGCAGCGATGGGGGCGGGGGGGGGGGGGGGGCGCG
CGCCAGGCGGGGCGGGGCGGGGCGAGGGGCGGGGCGGGGCGAGGCGGAGAGGTGCGGCGGCAGCCAATCA
GAGCGGCGCGCTCCGAAAGTTTCCTTTTATGGCGAGGCGGCGGCGGCGGCGGCCCTATAAAAAGCGAAGC
GCGCGGCGGGCGGGAGTCGCTGCGACGCTGCCTTCGCCCCGTGCCCCGCTCCGCCGCCGCCTCGCGCCGC
CCGCCCCGGCTCTGACTGACCGCGTTACTCCCACAGGTGAGCGGGCGGGACGGCCCTTCTCCTCCGGGCT
GTAATTAGCTGAGCAAGAGGTAAGGGTTTAAGGGATGGTTGGTTGGTGGGGTATTAATGTTTAATTACCT
GGAGCACCTGCCTGAAATCACTTTTTTTCAGGTTGGACCGGTGCCACCATGGACTATAAGGACCACGACG
GAGACTACAAGGATCATGATATTGATTACAAAGACGATGACGATAAGATGGCCCCAAAGAAGAAGCGGAA
GGTCGGTATCCACGGAGTCCCAGCAGCCGACAAGAAGTACAGCATCGGCCTGGCCATCGGCACCAACTCT
GTGGGCTGGGCCGTGATCACCGACGAGTACAAGGTGCCCAGCAAGAAATTCAAGGTGCTGGGCAACACCG
ACCGGCACAGCATCAAGAAGAACCTGATCGGAGCCCTGCTGTTCGACAGCGGCGAAACAGCCGAGGCCAC
CCGGCTGAAGAGAACCGCCAGAAGAAGATACACCAGACGGAAGAACCGGATCTGCTATCTGCAAGAGATC
TTCAGCAACGAGATGGCCAAGGTGGACGACAGCTTCTTCCACAGACTGGAAGAGTCCTTCCTGGTGGAAG
AGGATAAGAAGCACGAGCGGCACCCCATCTTCGGCAACATCGTGGACGAGGTGGCCTACCACGAGAAGTA
CCCCACCATCTACCACCTGAGAAAGAAACTGGTGGACAGCACCGACAAGGCCGACCTGCGGCTGATCTAT
CTGGCCCTGGCCCACATGATCAAGTTCCGGGGCCACTTCCTGATCGAGGGCGACCTGAACCCCGACAACA
GCGACGTGGACAAGCTGTTCATCCAGCTGGTGCAGACCTACAACCAGCTGTTCGAGGAAAACCCCATCAA
CGCCAGCGGCGTGGACGCCAAGGCCATCCTGTCTGCCAGACTGAGCAAGAGCAGACGGCTGGAAAATCTG
ATCGCCCAGCTGCCCGGCGAGAAGAAGAATGGCCTGTTCGGAAACCTGATTGCCCTGAGCCTGGGCCTGA
CCCCCAACTTCAAGAGCAACTTCGACCTGGCCGAGGATGCCAAACTGCAGCTGAGCAAGGACACCTACGA
CGACGACCTGGACAACCTGCTGGCCCAGATCGGCGACCAGTACGCCGACCTGTTTCTGGCCGCCAAGAAC
CTGTCCGACGCCATCCTGCTGAGCGACATCCTGAGAGTGAACACCGAGATCACCAAGGCCCCCCTGAGCG
CCTCTATGATCAAGAGATACGACGAGCACCACCAGGACCTGACCCTGCTGAAAGCTCTCGTGCGGCAGCA
GCTGCCTGAGAAGTACAAAGAGATTTTCTTCGACCAGAGCAAGAACGGCTACGCCGGCTACATTGACGGC
GGAGCCAGCCAGGAAGAGTTCTACAAGTTCATCAAGCCCATCCTGGAAAAGATGGACGGCACCGAGGAAC
TGCTCGTGAAGCTGAACAGAGAGGACCTGCTGCGGAAGCAGCGGACCTTCGACAACGGCAGCATCCCCCA
CCAGATCCACCTGGGAGAGCTGCACGCCATTCTGCGGCGGCAGGAAGATTTTTACCCATTCCTGAAGGAC
AACCGGGAAAAGATCGAGAAGATCCTGACCTTCCGCATCCCCTACTACGTGGGCCCTCTGGCCAGGGGAA
ACAGCAGATTCGCCTGGATGACCAGAAAGAGCGAGGAAACCATCACCCCCTGGAACTTCGAGGAAGTGGT
GGACAAGGGCGCTTCCGCCCAGAGCTTCATCGAGCGGATGACCAACTTCGATAAGAACCTGCCCAACGAG
AAGGTGCTGCCCAAGCACAGCCTGCTGTACGAGTACTTCACCGTGTATAACGAGCTGACCAAAGTGAAAT
ACGTGACCGAGGGAATGAGAAAGCCCGCCTTCCTGAGCGGCGAGCAGAAAAAGGCCATCGTGGACCTGCT
GTTCAAGACCAACCGGAAAGTGACCGTGAAGCAGCTGAAAGAGGACTACTTCAAGAAAATCGAGTGCTTC
GACTCCGTGGAAATCTCCGGCGTGGAAGATCGGTTCAACGCCTCCCTGGGCACATACCACGATCTGCTGA
AAATTATCAAGGACAAGGACTTCCTGGACAATGAGGAAAACGAGGACATTCTGGAAGATATCGTGCTGAC
CCTGACACTGTTTGAGGACAGAGAGATGATCGAGGAACGGCTGAAAACCTATGCCCACCTGTTCGACGAC
AAAGTGATGAAGCAGCTGAAGCGGCGGAGATACACCGGCTGGGGCAGGCTGAGCCGGAAGCTGATCAACG
GCATCCGGGACAAGCAGTCCGGCAAGACAATCCTGGATTTCCTGAAGTCCGACGGCTTCGCCAACAGAAA
CTTCATGCAGCTGATCCACGACGACAGCCTGACCTTTAAAGAGGACATCCAGAAAGCCCAGGTGTCCGGC
CAGGGCGATAGCCTGCACGAGCACATTGCCAATCTGGCCGGCAGCCCCGCCATTAAGAAGGGCATCCTGC
AGACAGTGAAGGTGGTGGACGAGCTCGTGAAAGTGATGGGCCGGCACAAGCCCGAGAACATCGTGATCGA
AATGGCCAGAGAGAACCAGACCACCCAGAAGGGACAGAAGAACAGCCGCGAGAGAATGAAGCGGATCGAA
GAGGGCATCAAAGAGCTGGGCAGCCAGATCCTGAAAGAACACCCCGTGGAAAACACCCAGCTGCAGAACG
AGAAGCTGTACCTGTACTACCTGCAGAATGGGCGGGATATGTACGTGGACCAGGAACTGGACATCAACCG
GCTGTCCGACTACGATGTGGACCATATCGTGCCTCAGAGCTTTCTGAAGGACGACTCCATCGACAACAAG
GTGCTGACCAGAAGCGACAAGAACCGGGGCAAGAGCGACAACGTGCCCTCCGAAGAGGTCGTGAAGAAGA
TGAAGAACTACTGGCGGCAGCTGCTGAACGCCAAGCTGATTACCCAGAGAAAGTTCGACAATCTGACCAA
GGCCGAGAGAGGCGGCCTGAGCGAACTGGATAAGGCCGGCTTCATCAAGAGACAGCTGGTGGAAACCCGG
CAGATCACAAAGCACGTGGCACAGATCCTGGACTCCCGGATGAACACTAAGTACGACGAGAATGACAAGC
TGATCCGGGAAGTGAAAGTGATCACCCTGAAGTCCAAGCTGGTGTCCGATTTCCGGAAGGATTTCCAGTT
TTACAAAGTGCGCGAGATCAACAACTACCACCACGCCCACGACGCCTACCTGAACGCCGTCGTGGGAACC
GCCCTGATCAAAAAGTACCCTAAGCTGGAAAGCGAGTTCGTGTACGGCGACTACAAGGTGTACGACGTGC
GGAAGATGATCGCCAAGAGCGAGCAGGAAATCGGCAAGGCTACCGCCAAGTACTTCTTCTACAGCAACAT
CATGAACTTTTTCAAGACCGAGATTACCCTGGCCAACGGCGAGATCCGGAAGCGGCCTCTGATCGAGACA
AACGGCGAAACCGGGGAGATCGTGTGGGATAAGGGCCGGGATTTTGCCACCGTGCGGAAAGTGCTGAGCA
TGCCCCAAGTGAATATCGTGAAAAAGACCGAGGTGCAGACAGGCGGCTTCAGCAAAGAGTCTATCCTGCC
CAAGAGGAACAGCGATAAGCTGATCGCCAGAAAGAAGGACTGGGACCCTAAGAAGTACGGCGGCTTCGAC
AGCCCCACCGTGGCCTATTCTGTGCTGGTGGTGGCCAAAGTGGAAAAGGGCAAGTCCAAGAAACTGAAGA
GTGTGAAAGAGCTGCTGGGGATCACCATCATGGAAAGAAGCAGCTTCGAGAAGAATCCCATCGACTTTCT
GGAAGCCAAGGGCTACAAAGAAGTGAAAAAGGACCTGATCATCAAGCTGCCTAAGTACTCCCTGTTCGAG
CTGGAAAACGGCCGGAAGAGAATGCTGGCCTCTGCCGGCGAACTGCAGAAGGGAAACGAACTGGCCCTGC
CCTCCAAATATGTGAACTTCCTGTACCTGGCCAGCCACTATGAGAAGCTGAAGGGCTCCCCCGAGGATAA
TGAGCAGAAACAGCTGTTTGTGGAACAGCACAAGCACTACCTGGACGAGATCATCGAGCAGATCAGCGAG
TTCTCCAAGAGAGTGATCCTGGCCGACGCTAATCTGGACAAAGTGCTGTCCGCCTACAACAAGCACCGGG
ATAAGCCCATCAGAGAGCAGGCCGAGAATATCATCCACCTGTTTACCCTGACCAATCTGGGAGCCCCTGC
CGCCTTCAAGTACTTTGACACCACCATCGACCGGAAGAGGTACACCAGCACCAAAGAGGTGCTGGACGCC
ACCCTGATCCACCAGAGCATCACCGGCCTGTACGAGACACGGATCGACCTGTCTCAGCTGGGAGGCGACA
AAAGGCCGGCGGCCACGAAAAAGGCCGGCCAGGCAAAAAAGAAAAAGTAAGAATTCCTAGAGCTCGCTGA
TCAGCCTCGACTGTGCCTTCTAGTTGCCAGCCATCTGTTGTTTGCCCCTCCCCCGTGCCTTCCTTGACCC
TGGAAGGTGCCACTCCCACTGTCCTTTCCTAATAAAATGAGGAAATTGCATCGCATTGTCTGAGTAGGTG
TCATTCTATTCTGGGGGGTGGGGTGGGGCAGGACAGCAAGGGGGAGGATTGGGAAGAGAATAGCAGGCAT
GCTGGGGAGCGGCCGCAGGAACCCCTAGTGATGGAGTTGGCCACTCCCTCTCTGCGCGCTCGCTCGCTCA
CTGAGGCCGGGCGACCAAAGGTCGCCCGACGCCCGGGCTTTGCCCGGGCGGCCTCAGTGAGCGAGCGAGC
GCGCAGCTGCCTGCAGGGGCGCCTGATGCGGTATTTTCTCCTTACGCATCTGTGCGGTATTTCACACCGC
ATA
[142 nt withheld, positions 5534-5675]
C
[141 nt withheld, positions 5677-5817]
CCTTTGACGTTGGAGTCCACGTTCTTT
[37 nt withheld, positions 5845-5881]
ACCCTATCTCGGGCTATTCTTTTGATTTATAAGGGATTTTGCCGATTTCGGCCTATTGGTTAAAAAATGA
GCTGATTTAACAAAAATTTAACGCGAATTTTAACAAAATATTAACGTTTACAATTTTATGGTGCACTCTC
AGTACAATCTGCTCTGATGCCGCATAGTTAAGCCAGCCCCGACACCCGCCAACACCCGCTGACGCGCCCT
GACGGGCTTGTCTGCTCCCGGCATCCGCTTACAGACAAGCTGTGACCGTCTCCGGGAGCTGCATGTGTCA
GAGGTTTTCACCGTCATCACCGAAACGCGCGAGACGAAAGGGCCTCGTGATACGCCTATTTTTATAGGTT
AATGTCATGATAATAATGGTTTCTTAGACGTCAGGTGGCACTTTTCGGGGAAATGTGCGCGGAACCCCTA
TTTGTTTATTTTTCTAAATACATTCAAATATGTATCCGCTCATGAGACAATAACCCTGATAAATGCTTCA
ATAATATTGAAAAAGGAAGAGTATGAGTATTCAACATTTCCGTGTCGCCCTTATTCCCTTTTTTGCGGCA
TTTTGCCTTCCTGTTTTTGCTCACCCAGAAACGCTGGTGAAAGTAAAAGATGCTGAAGATCAGTTGGGTG
CACGAGTGGGTTACATCGAACTGGATCTCAACAGCGGTAAGATCCTTGAGAGTTTTCGCCCCGAAGAACG
TTTTCCAATGATGAGCACTTTTAAAGTTCTGCTATGTGGCGCGGTATTATCCCGTATTGACGCCGGGCAA
GAGCAACTCGGTCGCCGCATACACTATTCTCAGAATGACTTGGTTGAGTACTCACCAGTCACAGAAAAGC
ATCTTACGGATGGCATGACAGTAAGAGAATTATGCAGTGCTGCCATAACCATGAGTGATAACACTGCGGC
CAACTTACTTCTGACAACGATCGGAGGACCGAAGGAGCTAACCGCTTTTTTGCACAACATGGGGGATCAT
GTAACTCGCCTTGATCGTTGGGAACCGGAGCTGAATGAAGCCATACCAAACGACGAGCGTGACACCACGA
TGCCTGTAGCAATGGCAACAACGTTGCGCAAACTATTAACTGGCGAACTACTTACTCTAGCTTCCCGGCA
ACAATTAATAGACTGGATGGAGGCGGATAAAGTTGCAGGACCACTTCTGCGCTCGGCCCTTCCGGCTGGC
TGGTTTATTGCTGATAAATCTGGAGCCGGTGAGCGTGGAAGCCGCGGTATCATTGCAGCACTGGGGCCAG
ATGGTAAGCCCTCCCGTATCGTAGTTATCTACACGACGGGGAGTCAGGCAACTATGGATGAACGAAATAG
ACAGATCGCTGAGATAGGTGCCTCACTGATTAAGCATTGGTAACTGTCAGACCAAGTTTACTCATATATA
CTTTAGATTGATTTAAAACTTCATTTTTAATTTAAAAGGATCTAGGTGAAGATCCTTTTTGATAATCTCA
TGACCAAAATCCCTTAACGTGAGTTTTCGTTCCACTGAGCGTCAGACCCCGTAGAAAAGATCAAAGGATC
TTCTTGAGATCCTTTTTTTCTGCGCGTAATCTGCTGCTTGCAAACAAAAAAACCACCGCTACCAGCGGTG
GTTTGTTTGCCGGATCAAGAGCTACCAACTCTTTTTCCGAAGGTAACTGGCTTCAGCAGAGCGCAGATAC
CAAATACTGTCCTTCTAGTGTAGCCGTAGTTAGGCCACCACTTCAAGAACTCTGTAGCACCGCCTACATA
CCTCGCTCTGCTAATCCTGTTACCAGTGGCTGCTGCCAGTGGCGATAAGTCGTGTCTTACCGGGTTGGAC
TCAAGACGATAGTTACCGGATAAGGCGCAGCGGTCGGGCTGAACGGGGGGTTCGTGCACACAGCCCAGCT
TGGAGCGAACGACCTACACCGAACTGAGATACCTACAGCGTGAGCTATGAGAAAGCGCCACGCTTCCCGA
AGGGAGAAAGGCGGACAGGTATCCGGTAAGCGGCAGGGTCGGAACAGGAGAGCGCACGAGGGAGCTTCCA
GGGGGAAACGCCTGGTATCTTTATAGTCCTGTCGGGTTTCGCCACCTCTGACTTGAGCGTCGATTTTTGT
GATGCTCGTCAGGGGGGCGGAGCCTATGGAAAAACGCCAGCAACGCGGCCTTTTTACGGTTCCTGGCCTT
TTGCTGGCCTTTTGCTCACATGTGAGGGCCTATTTCCCATGATTCCTTCATATTTGCATATACGATACAA
GGCTGTTAGAGAGATAATTGGAATTAATTTGACTGTAAACACAAAGATATTAGTACAAAATACGTGACGT
AGAAAGTAATAATTTCTTGGGTAGTTTGCAGTTTTAAAATTATGTTTTAAAATGGACTATCATATGCTTA
CCGTAACTTGAAAGTATTTCGATTTCTTGGCTTTATATATCTTGTGGAAAGGACGAAACACCGGGTCTTC
GAGAAGACCTGTTTTAGAGCTAGAAATAGCAAGTTAAAATAAGGCTAGTCCGTTATCAACTTGAAAAAGT
GGCACCGAGTCGGTGCTTTTTTGTTTTAGAGCTAGAAATAGCAAGTTAAAATAAGGCTAGTCCGTTTTTA
GCGCGTGCGCCAATTCTGCAGACAAATGGCTCTAGAGACCGGCGCCGCTACAGGGCGCGTCCCATTCGCC
ATTCAGGCTGCGCAACTGTTGGGAAGGGCGATCGGTGCGGGCCTCTTCGCTATTACGCCAGCTGGCGAAA
GGGGGATGTGCTGCAAGGCGATTAAGTTGGGTAACGCCAGGGTTTTCCCAGTCACGACGTTGTAAAACGA
CGGCCAGTGAGCGCGCGTAATACGACTCACTATAGGGCGAATTGGGTACCGGGCCCCCCCTCGAGGTCCT
CCAGCTTTTGTTCCCTTTAGTGAGGGTTAATTGCGCGCTTGGCGTAATCATGGTCATAGCTGTTTCCTGT
GTGAAATTGTTATCCGCTCACAATTCCACACAACATACGAGCCGGAAGCATAAAGTGTAAAGCCTGGGGT
GCCTAATGAGTGAGCTAACTCACATTAATTGCGTTGCGCTCACTGCCCGCTTTCCACCGGTGGTCTCTTC
TAG
