>Addgene plasmid #58772 | pX330A_D10A-1x2 | addgene partial sequence | sequence record 99322 | hU6-F 5'-GAGGGCCTATTTCCCATGATT-3'
AGGCTGTTAGAGAGATAATTGGAATTAATTTGACTGTAAACACAAAGATATTAGTACAAAATACGTGACG
TAGAAAGTAATAATTTCTTGGGTAGTTTGCAGTTTTAAAATTATGTTTTAAAATGGACTATCATATGCTT
ACCGTAACTTGAAAGTATTTCGATTTCTTGGCTTTATATATCTTGTGGAAAGGACGAAACACCGGGTCTT
CGAGAAGACCTGTTTTAGAGCTAGAAATAGCAAGTTAAAATAAGGCTAGTCCGTTATCAACTTGAAAAAG
TGGCACCGAGTCGGTGCTTTTTTGTTTTAGAGCTAGAAATAGCAAGTTAAAATAAGGCTAGTCCGTTTTT
AGCGCGTGCGCCAATTCTGCAGACAAATGGCTCTAGAGACCGGCGCCGCTACAGGGCGCGTCCCATTCGC
CATTCAGGCTGCGCAACTGTTGGGAAGGGCGATCGGTGCGGGCCTCTTCGCTATTACGCCAGCTGGCGAA
AGGGGGATGTGCTGCAAGGCGATTAAGTTGGGTAACGCCAGGGTTTTCCCAGTCACGACGTTGTAAAACG
ACGGCCAGTGAGCGCGCGTAATACGACTCACTATAGGGCGAATTGGGTACCGGGCCCCCCCTCGAGGTCC
TCCAGCTTTTGTTCCCTTTAGTGAGGGTTAATTGCGCGCTTGGCGTAATCATGGTCATAGCTGTTTCCTG
TGTGAAATTGTTATCCGCTCACAATTCCACACAACATACGAGCCGGAAGCATAAAGTGTAAAGCCTGGGG
TGCCTAATGAGTGAGCTAACTCACATTAATTGCGTTGCGCTCACTGCCCGCTTTCCACCGGTGGTCTCTT
CTAGAGGTACCCGTTACATAACTTACGGTAAATGGCCCGCCTGGCTGACCGCCCAACGACCCCCGCCCAT
TGACGTCAATAGTAACGCCAATAGGGACTTTCCATTGACGTCAATGGGTGGAGTATTTACGGTAAACTGC
CCACTTGGCAGTACATCAAGTGTATCATATGCCAAGTAC
