>Addgene plasmid #58772 | pX330A_D10A-1x2 | addgene partial sequence | sequence record 99323 | T7 5'-TAATACGACTCACTATAGGG-3'
CTCCAGCTTTTGTTCCCTTTAGTGAGGGTTAATTGCGCGCTTGGCGTAATCATGGTCATAGCTGTTTCCT
GTGTGAAATTGTTATCCGCTCACAATTCCACACAACATACGAGCCGGAAGCATAAAGTGTAAAGCCTGGG
GTGCCTAATGAGTGAGCTAACTCACATTAATTGCGTTGCGCTCACTGCCCGCTTTCCACCGGTGGTCTCT
TCTAGAGGTACCCGTTACATAACTTACGGTAAATGGCCCGCCTGGCTGACCGCCCAACGACCCCCGCCCA
TTGACGTCAATAGTAACGCCAATAGGGACTTTCCATTGACGTCAATGGGTGGAGTATTTACGGTAAACTG
CCCACTTGGCAGTACATCAAGTGTATCATATGCCAAGTACGCCCCCTATTGACGTCAATGACGGTAAATG
GCCCGCCTGGCATTGTGCCCAGTACATGACCTTATGGGACTTTCCTACTTGGCAGTACATCTACGTATTA
GTCATCGCTATTACCATGGTCGAGGTGAGCCCCACGTTCTGCTTCACTCTCCCCATCTCCCCCCCCTCCC
CACCCCCAATTTTGTATTTATTTATTTTTTAATTATTTTGTGCAGCGATGGGGGCGGGGGGGGGGGGGG
