>Addgene plasmid #58772 | pX330A_D10A-1x2 | addgene partial sequence | sequence record 99326 | hSpCas9-R1 5'-CGCTCGTGCTTCTTATCCTC-3'
AGCTGTCGTCCACCTTGGCCATCTCGTTGCTGAAGATCTCTTGCAGATAGCAGATCCGGTTCTTCCGTCT
GGTGTATCTTCTTCTGGCGGTTCTCTTCAGCCGGGTGGCCTCGGCTGTTTCGCCGCTGTCGAACAGCAGG
GCTCCGATCAGGTTCTTCTTGATGCTGTGCCGGTCGGTGTTGCCCAGCACCTTGAATTTCTTGCTGGGCA
CCTTGTACTCGTCGGTGATCACGGCCCAGCCCACAGAGTTGGTGCCGATGGCCAGGCCGATGCTGTACTT
CTTGTCGGCTGCTGGGACTCCGTGGATACCGACCTTCCGCTTCTTCTTTGGGGCCATCTTATCGTCATCG
TCTTTGTAATCAATATCATGATCCTTGTAGTCTCCGTCGTGGTCCTTATAGTCCATGGTGGCACCGGTCC
AACCTGAAAAAAAGTGATTTCAGGCAGGTGCTCCAGGTAATTAAACATTAATACCCCACCAACCAACCAT
CCCTTAAACCCTTACCTCTTGCTCAGCTAATTACAGCCCGGAGGAGAAGGGCCGTCCCGCCCGCTCACCT
GTGGGAGTAACGCGGTCAGTCAGAGCCGGGGCGGGC
